Addgene plasmid #60316: pGL4.23 C3_38
Purpose: This plasmid contains a human pancreatic islet active enhancer, a minimal promoter and a luc2 gene.
Depositing lab: Jorge Ferrer. Depositing organization: Imperial College London. Publication: Pancreatic islet enhancer clusters enriched in type 2 diabetes risk-associated variants. Pasquali L, Gaulton KJ, Rodriguez-Segui SA, Mularoni L, Miguel-Escalada I, Akerman I, Tena JJ, Moran I, Gomez-Marin C, van de Bunt M, Ponsa-Cobas J, Castro N, Nammo T, Cebola I, Garcia-Hurtado J, Maestro MA, Pattou F, Piemonti L, Berney T, Gloyn AL, Ravassard P, Gomez-Skarmeta JL, Muller F, McCarthy MI, Ferrer J. Nat Genet. 2014 Feb;46(2):136-43. doi: 10.1038/ng.2870. Epub 2014 Jan 12. PubMed 24413736.
Backbone
  Vector backbone: pGL4.23-GW
  Backbone manufacturer: Ferrer Lab
  Backbone size w/o insert (bp): 4283
  Vector type: Mammalian Expression, Luciferase
Growth in bacteria
  Bacterial resistance: Ampicillin, 100 μg/mL
  Growth temperature: 37°C
  Growth strain: DH5alpha
  Copy number: Unknown
Gene/Insert
  Gene/Insert name: ACSL1 enhancer (alt name: ACSL1)
  Species: H. sapiens (human)
  Entrez Gene: ACSL1 (a.k.a. ACS1, LACS, FACL1, FACL2, LACS1, LACS2)
  Tag / fusion protein: Luciferase (C terminal on backbone)
  Cloning method: Gateway Cloning
  Sequencing primers: 5′ RVprimer3 (Promega): CTAGCAAAATAGGCTGTCCC
Terms and licenses: Academic/Nonprofit Terms; Industry Terms: Not Available to Industry
Depositor comments: chromosome : chr4; start: 185953054 end: 185954041 (genomic position corresponds to the version of the human genome hg18) Fw primer used for cloning: CACCCTCCCCACTATCCCAGAGGA Rv primer used for cloning: CTGGCAGGGTGCAAACATCAGC
How to cite: pGL4.23 C3_38 was a gift from Jorge Ferrer (Addgene plasmid # 60316 ; http://n2t.net/addgene:60316 ; RRID:Addgene_60316)
