[The description below was written by a language model from this plasmid's Addgene catalogue record.]
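Description:
pGL4.23 C3_38 is a mammalian luciferase reporter plasmid built on pGL4.23-GW, a Gateway-adapted version of the pGL4.23 reporter backbone (4283 bp without insert) prepared by the depositing laboratory. It is propagated in E. coli under ampicillin selection; the copy number is listed as unknown, and no feature table accompanies the record, so the origin of replication and other backbone elements are not described.

The insert is a human genomic fragment annotated as an ACSL1 enhancer, a non-coding region on chromosome 4 of roughly 1 kb (coordinates given relative to the hg18 assembly) that was classified as an active enhancer in human pancreatic islets. It was PCR-amplified and introduced by Gateway recombination. According to the stated purpose, the plasmid combines this enhancer with a minimal promoter and the luc2 gene, an engineered firefly luciferase reporter. The catalogue lists luciferase as a "C-terminal tag" on the backbone, but since the insert is a regulatory element rather than a coding sequence, this most sensibly indicates that the reporter lies downstream of the cloned fragment, not that a fusion protein is made. On its own, a minimal promoter supports only low basal transcription, so an increase in luciferase signal after transfection reflects the enhancer activity of the inserted sequence.

The construct belongs to a study of pancreatic islet enhancer clusters and their enrichment for type 2 diabetes risk-associated variants. It is suited to transient transfection assays that test whether this candidate element drives reporter expression in a given cell type. The record does not state which cell lines were used.
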