>Addgene plasmid #60316 | pGL4.23 C3_38 | addgene partial sequence | sequence record 98020 | RVprimer3 5'-CTAGCAAAATAGGCTGTCCC-3'
TTTCTCTGGCCTAACTGGCCGGTACCTGAGCTCCCGTCGACGAATTCTGCAGATATCACAAGTTTGTACA
AAAAAGCAGGCTCCGCGGCCGCCCCCTTCACCCTCCCCACTATCCCAGAGGATTTGCTGAAGAGGGACGG
GGGTAGGGGTAGGAGGCTGACACGGTACTTCGCAAAACATCTCATCACCAGAAAAAAAATCAGCTGACCA
CAAACCCGCCTCAATGAAAGGGAAGAAAATTTGAAGTCACAATGTCCAAATTCCTACAAATACACATTGT
TCCAGAAAATAGGACTGCCCGTAGAAATTTACATGCCAACCATTTGAATATACAAGGCATCTGCTTCACT
TCTGCCTAGTTCAAAGGGAGCCACATTCCCATCTACTACCTTTGGTCAGCTTTTGGACAATGGGTGCTGA
AGGTGTTTTGTCAAGAAACACAGCCTACGCTGGTCATTTTTCATTTGGCACCAGTTGGTTCCATCTGGCT
ATTTTTAAACATAAGTAAATATTACAGCACGCATTTCCGTCCTTTATGCGTTTCTGTCATCAAACACGTT
CTCTGTTTAATGAAGCCTGTGAGAAGCGACATCATTTGTACAAA
