>Addgene plasmid #60316 | pGL4.23 C3_38 | addgene partial sequence | sequence record 98082 | ColEterm 5'-agctgataccgctcgccgcagccgaacg-3'
AGTTGCATGATAAAGAAGACAGTCATAAGTGCGGCGACGATAGTCATGCCCCGCGCCCACCGGAAGGAGC
TGACTGGGTTGAAGGCTCTCAAGGGCATCGGTCGACGGATCCTTATCGATTTTACCACATTTGTAGAGGT
TTTACTTGCTTTAAAAAACCTCCCACACCTCCCCCTGAACCTGAAACATAAAATGAATGCAATTGTTGTT
GTTAACTTGTTTATTGCAGCTTATAATGGTTACAAATAAAGCAATAGCATCACAAATTTCACAAATAAAG
CATTTTTTTCACTGCATTCTAGTTGTGGTTTGTCCAAACTCATCAATGTATCTTATCATGTCTGCTCGAA
GCGGCCGGCCGCCCCGACTCTAGAATTATTACACGGCGATCTTGCCGCCCTTCTTGGCCTTAATGAGAAT
CTCGCGGATCTTGCGGGCGTCCAACTTGCCGGTCAGTCCTTTAGGCACCTCGTCCACGAACACAACACCA
CCGCGCAGCTTCTTGGCGGTTGTAACCTGGCTGGCCACATAGTCCACGATCTCCTTCTCGGTCATGGTTT
TACCGTGTTCCAGCACGACGACTGC
